>Addgene plasmid #175917 | pDL112 | addgene full sequence | sequence record 375420 | Addgene NGS Result
GTTAACGCTAGCATGGATCTCGGGCCCCAAATAATGATTTTATTTTGACTGATAGTGACCTGTTCGTTGC
AACAAATTGATGAGCAATGCTTTTTTATAATGCCAACTTTGTACAAAAAAGCAGGCTTCGAAGGAGATAG
AACCATGGGAAAGAAAAACGACGAACCTGCTGCTTCTTCTTCATCATCTTCTGCTTCTGTGGTTTTGCAA
CTGGACATGCACTGTCATGGATGCACCAAGAAGATCCTAAGAACTGTTCACCGTTTCGATGGTGTGCAGG
AAGTTACACATATATCCTATAACAAACTAAAAATTGTTGGAAACGTGGACCCTGAAATGGTGCGAGATAA
ATTGCAGCGTAAAATTAACAAGGTGGTTTACCTCGTGAAGGAAAATAAACTTCATGAAGTGGACCCAGCT
TTCTTGTACAAAGTTGGCATTATAAGAAAGCATTGCTTATCAATTTGTTGCAACGAACAGGTCACTATCA
GTCAAAATAAAATCATTATTTGCCATCCAGCTGCAGCTCTGGCCCGTGTCTCAAAATCTCTGATGTTACA
TTGCACAAGATAAAAATATATCATCATGAACAATAAAACTGTCTGCTTACATAAACAGTAATACAAGGGG
TGTTATGAGCCATATTCAACGGGAAACGTCGAGGCCGCGATTAAATTCCAACATGGATGCTGATTTATAT
GGGTATAAATGGGCTCGCGATAATGTCGGGCAATCAGGTGCGACAATCTATCGCTTGTATGGGAAGCCCG
ATGCGCCAGAGTTGTTTCTGAAACATGGCAAAGGTAGCGTTGCCAATGATGTTACAGATGAGATGGTCAG
ACTAAACTGGCTGACGGAATTTATGCCTCTTCCGACCATCAAGCATTTTATCCGTACTCCTGATGATGCA
TGGTTACTCACCACTGCGATCCCCGGAAAAACAGCATTCCAGGTATTAGAAGAATATCCTGATTCAGGTG
AAAATATTGTTGATGCGCTGGCAGTGTTCCTGCGCCGGTTGCATTCGATTCCTGTTTGTAATTGTCCTTT
TAACAGCGATCGCGTATTTCGTCTCGCTCAGGCGCAATCACGAATGAATAACGGTTTGGTTGATGCGAGT
GATTTTGATGACGAGCGTAATGGCTGGCCTGTTGAACAAGTCTGGAAAGAAATGCATAAACTTTTGCCAT
TCTCACCGGATTCAGTCGTCACTCATGGTGATTTCTCACTTGATAACCTTATTTTTGACGAGGGGAAATT
AGGCCGGGAAGCCGATCTCGGCTTGAACGAATTGTTAGGTGGCGGTACTTGGGTCGATATCAAAGTGCAT
CACTTCTTCCCGTATGCCCAACTTTGTATAGAGAGCCACTGCGGGATCGTCACCGTAATCTGCTTGCACG
TAGATCACATAAGCACCAAGCGCGTTGGCCTCATGCTTGAGGAGATTGATGAGCGCGGTGGCAATGCCCT
GCCTCCGGTGCTCGCCGGAGACTGCGAGATCATAGATATAGATCTCACTACGCGGCTGCTCAAACTTGGG
CAGAACGTAAGCCGCGAGAGCGCCAACAACCGCTTCTTGGTCGAAGGCAGCAAGCGCGATGAATGTCTTA
CTACGGAGCAAGTTCCCGAGGTAATCGGAGTCCGGCTGATGTTGGGAGTAGGTGGCTACGTCTCCGAACT
CACGACCGAAAAGATCAAGAGCAGCCCGCATGGATTTGACTTGGTCAGGGCCGAGCCTACATGTGCGAAT
GATGCCCATACTTGAGCCACCTAACTTTGTTTTAGGGCGACTGCCCTGCTGCGTAACATCGTTGCTGCTG
CGTAACATCGTTGCTGCTCCATAACATCAAACATCGACCCACGGCGTAACGCGCTTGCTGCTTGGATGCC
CGAGGCATAGACTGTACAAAAAAACAGTCATAACAAGCCATGAAAACCGCCACTGCGCCGTTACCACCGC
TGCGTTCGGTCAAGGTTCTGGACCAGTTGCGTGAGCGCATACGCTACTTGCATTACAGTTTACGAACCGA
ACAGGCTTATGTCAACTGGGTTCGTGCCTTCATCCGTTTCCACGGTGTGCGTCACCCGGCAACCTTGGGC
AGCAGCGAAGTCGAGGCATTTCTGTCCTGGCTGGCGAACGAGCGCAAGGTTTCGGTCTCCACGCATCGTC
AGGCATTGGCGGCCTTGCTGTTCTTCTACGGCAAGGTGCTGTGCACGGATCTGCCCTGGCTTCAGGAGAT
CGGAAGACCTCGGCCGTCGCGGCGCTTGCCGGTGGTGCTGACCCCGGATGAAGTGGTTCGCATCCTCGGT
TTTCTGGAAGGCGAGCATCGTTTGTTCGCCCAGGACTCTAGCTATAGTTCTAGTGGTTGGCTACTAATAG
GTTGTATTGATGTTGGACGAGTCGGAATCGCAGACCGATACCAGGATCTTGCCATCCTATGGAACTGCCT
CGGTGAGTTTTCTCCTTCATTACAGAAACGGCTTTTTCAAAAATATGGTATTGATAATCCTGATATGAAT
AAATTGCAGTTTCATTTGATGCTCGATGAGTTTTTCTAATCAGAATTGGTTAATTGGTTGTAACACTGGC
AGAGCATTACGCTGACTTGACGGGACGGCGCAAGCTCATGACCAAAATCCCTTAACGTGAGTTTTCGTTC
CACTGAGCGTCAGACCCCGTAGAAAAGATCAAAGGATCTTCTTGAGATCCTTTTTTTCTGCGCGTAATCT
GCTGCTTGCAAACAAAAAAACCACCGCTACCAGCGGTGGTTTGTTTGCCGGATCAAGAGCTACCAACTCT
TTTTCCGAAGGTAACTGGCTTCAGCAGAGCGCAGATACCAAATACTGTTCTTCTAGTGTAGCCGTAGTTA
GGCCACCACTTCAAGAACTCTGTAGCACCGCCTACATACCTCGCTCTGCTAATCCTGTTACCAGTGGCTG
CTGCCAGTGGCGATAAGTCGTGTCTTACCGGGTTGGACTCAAGACGATAGTTACCGGATAAGGCGCAGCG
GTCGGGCTGAACGGGGGGTTCGTGCACACAGCCCAGCTTGGAGCGAACGACCTACACCGAACTGAGATAC
CTACAGCGTGAGCTATGAGAAAGCGCCACGCTTCCCGAAGGGAGAAAGGCGGACAGGTATCCGGTAAGCG
GCAGGGTCGGAACAGGAGAGCGCACGAGGGAGCTTCCAGGGGGAAACGCCTGGTATCTTTATAGTCCTGT
CGGGTTTCGCCACCTCTGACTTGAGCGTCGATTTTTGTGATGCTCGTCAGGGGGGCGGAGCCTATGGAAA
AACGCCAGCAACGCGGCCTTTTTACGGTTCCTGGCCTTTTGCTGGCCTTTTGCTCACATGTTCTTTCCTG
CGTTATCCCCTGATTCTGTGGATAACCGTATTACCGCTAGCCAGGAAGAGTTTGTAGAAACGCAAAAAGG
CCATCCGTCAGGATGGCCTTCTGCTTAGTTTGATGCCTGGCAGTTTATGGCGGGCGTCCTGCCCGCCACC
CTCCGGGCCGTTGCTTCACAACGTTCAAATCCGCTCCCGGCGGATTTGTCCTACTCAGGAGAGCGTTCAC
CGACAAACAACAGATAAAACGAAAGGCCCAGTCTTCCGACTGAGCCTTTCGTTTTATTTGATGCCTGGCA
GTTCCCTACTCTCGC
Features (pLannotate 1.2.2; 10 found; start..end, strand, type, name):
     28..127     +  protein_bind   attL1: mutant version of attL; recombination site for the Gateway® LR reaction LR Clonase™
    413..512     -  protein_bind   attL2: mutant version of attL; recombination site for the Gateway® LR reaction LR Clonase™
    635..1261    +  CDS            KanR (fragment): aminoglycoside phosphotransferase; aph(3')-Ia; confers resistance to kanamycin in bacteria or G418 (Geneticin®) in eukaryotes
   1295..1828    -  CDS            GmR: gentamycin acetyltransferase; aacC1; confers resistance to gentamycin
   2017..2045    -  promoter       Pc promoter: intI1 (promoter lies within the coding sequence); class 1 integron promoter
   2023..2370    -  CDS            YPR2_ECOLX (fragment): Protein predicted: Swiss-Prot protein existence level 4. From Escherichia coli.
   2375..2559    +  CDS            KanR (fragment): aminoglycoside phosphotransferase; aph(3')-Ia; confers resistance to kanamycin in bacteria or G418 (Geneticin®) in eukaryotes
   2702..3290    +  rep_origin     ori: high-copy-number ColE1/pMB1/pBR322/pUC origin of replication
   3425..3452    -  terminator     rrnB T2 terminator: transcription terminator T2 from the E. coli rrnB gene
   3584..3627    +  terminator     rrnB T1 terminator: Escherichia coli rrnB; transcription terminator T1 from the E. coli rrnB gene
