[The description below was written by a language model from this plasmid's Addgene catalogue record and pLannotate feature annotations shown in this document.]
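Description:
pDL112 is a Gateway entry clone built in the pDONR207 donor backbone (listed as "pDONOR207") and maintained in E. coli. The 3,655 nt sequenced plasmid replicates from a high-copy ColE1/pUC-type origin. It is selected with gentamicin through the aacC1 gentamicin acetyltransferase gene, which is driven by the class 1 integron Pc promoter. The feature table also shows two fragments of a kanamycin resistance gene (aph(3')-Ia) flanking the gentamicin cassette. These appear to be an interrupted remnant and not a functional marker, which fits with gentamicin being the only listed resistance. The rrnB T1 and T2 transcription terminators lie just upstream of the cloning site and shield the insert from read-through transcription from the backbone.

The payload is a short segment from Medicago truncatula named ID#43, positioned between the attL1 and attL2 recombination sites. The gap between these sites is roughly 285 bp, and no feature is annotated within it, so the record does not say which gene or protein domain the insert corresponds to. The associated publication title describes a toolkit of NLR integrated domains for identifying plant pathogen effector targets, which suggests that "ID" stands for integrated domain. No promoter, tag or reporter is annotated next to the insert, as expected for an entry clone that is not meant to express its cargo.

The stated purpose is to serve as the entry vector in a Gateway LR reaction. LR Clonase recombines the attL sites with the attR sites of a destination vector, moving the insert directionally into whatever expression context that vector provides. The record does not specify which destination vectors or downstream assays are intended.
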