Addgene plasmid #175917: pDL112
Purpose: pENTRY for Gateway LR reaction
Depositing lab: Nemo Peeters. Depositing organization: CNRS UMR 2594, INRA UMR 0441, Laboratoire des Interactions Plantes Micro-organismes (LIPM). Publication: An NLR integrated domain toolkit to identify plant pathogen effector targets. Landry D, Mila I, Sabbagh CRR, Zaffuto M, Pouzet C, Tremousaygue D, Dabos P, Deslandes L, Peeters N. Plant J. 2023 Sep;115(5):1443-1457. doi: 10.1111/tpj.16331. Epub 2023 Jul 24. PubMed 37248633.
Backbone
  Vector backbone: pDONOR207
  Vector type: pENTRY clone
Growth in bacteria
  Bacterial resistance: Gentamicin, 10 μg/mL
  Growth temperature: 37°C
  Growth strain: DH5alpha
  Copy number: High Copy
Gene/Insert
  Gene/Insert name: ID#43
  Species: Medicago truncatula
  Cloning method: Gateway Cloning
  Sequencing primers: 5′ n/a
Terms and licenses: Academic/Nonprofit Terms; Industry Terms: Not Available to Industry
Depositor comments: Please visit https://www.biorxiv.org/content/10.1101/2021.08.23.457316v2 for bioRxiv preprint.
How to cite: pDL112 was a gift from Nemo Peeters (Addgene plasmid # 175917 ; http://n2t.net/addgene:175917 ; RRID:Addgene_175917)
